Addgene plasmid #209722: pAAV.CAG.(mito).iATPSnFR2.A95A.A119L.HaloTag
Purpose: Expresses mitochondrially targeted low affinity ratiometric ATP sensor
Depositing lab: Timothy Ryan. Depositing organization: Cornell University. Publication: iATPSnFR2: A high-dynamic-range fluorescent sensor for monitoring intracellular ATP. Marvin JS, Kokotos AC, Kumar M, Pulido C, Tkachuk AN, Yao JS, Brown TA, Ryan TA. Proc Natl Acad Sci U S A. 2024 May 21;121(21):e2314604121. doi: 10.1073/pnas.2314604121. Epub 2024 May 15. PubMed 38748581.
Backbone
  Vector backbone: pAAV.CAG
  Total vector size (bp): 7201
  Vector type: Mammalian Expression, AAV
Growth in bacteria
  Bacterial resistance: Ampicillin, 100 μg/mL
  Growth temperature: 37°C
  Growth strain: NEB Stable
  Copy number: High Copy
Gene/Insert
  Gene/Insert name: (mito).iATPSnFR2.A95A.A119L.HaloTag
  Insert size (bp): 2490
  Promoter: CAG
  Cloning method: Restriction Enzyme; 5′ cloning site BamHI (unknown if destroyed); 3′ cloning site HindIII (unknown if destroyed)
  Sequencing primers: 5′ CAG-F; 3′ WPRE-R
Terms and licenses: Academic/Nonprofit Terms; Industry Terms: Not Available to Industry
Depositor comments: Please visit https://www.biorxiv.org/content/10.1101/2023.08.24.554624v1 for bioRxiv preprint.
How to cite: pAAV.CAG.(mito).iATPSnFR2.A95A.A119L.HaloTag was a gift from Timothy Ryan (Addgene plasmid # 209722 ; http://n2t.net/addgene:209722 ; RRID:Addgene_209722)
