[The description below was written by a language model from this plasmid's Addgene catalogue record and pLannotate feature annotations shown in this document.]
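Description:
pAAV.CAG.(mito).iATPSnFR2.A95A.A119L.HaloTag is an AAV transfer plasmid of about 7.2 kb, built on the pAAV.CAG backbone, for mammalian expression of a mitochondrially targeted, low-affinity, ratiometric fluorescent ATP sensor. It is propagated in E. coli as a high-copy plasmid through a ColE1/pUC-type origin and selected with ampicillin (AmpR). An f1 origin is also present. Two AAV2 inverted terminal repeats flank the expression cassette, so the region between them can be packaged into recombinant AAV particles, or the plasmid can be transfected directly. A recombination-reduced growth strain is recorded, which fits the known instability of ITRs.

Expression is driven by the CAG promoter, annotated as a CMV enhancer fragment, the chicken β-actin promoter and associated intron sequences. The roughly 2.5 kb open reading frame begins with a fragment of human COX8A, which corresponds to the mitochondrial targeting signal implied by "(mito)". The sensor follows, annotated as fragments of the bacterial F0F1-ATP synthase ε subunit (atpC, Geobacillus/Bacillus PS3 matches) on either side of a GFP-derived protein. This arrangement is typical of sensors in which ATP binding alters green fluorescence. The A95A and A119L designations name the affinity variant. The dhaA-derived coding sequence at the C terminus is the HaloTag, which can be labelled with a spectrally distinct ligand dye to give an ATP-independent reference signal for ratiometric readout. The short PDGFRβ transmembrane and lacI, lacZα and large T antigen matches are small fragments that are probably linker or backbone remnants. A WPRE downstream of the coding sequence enhances transcript expression, and an SV40 polyadenylation signal follows, though it is annotated on the reverse strand. The construct is suited to imaging ATP levels inside mitochondria of living cells.
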