Features (pLannotate 1.2.2; 21 found; start..end, strand, type, name):
     61..194     +  repeat_region  AAV2 ITR: inverted terminal repeat of adeno-associated virus serotype 2 inverted
    188..244     -  CDS            lacI (fragment): lac repressor; lacI; The lac repressor binds to the lac operator to inhibit transcription in E. coli. This inhibition can be relieved by adding lactose or isopropyl-β-D-thiogalactopyranoside (IPTG).
    427..1015    -  rep_origin     ori: high-copy-number ColE1/pMB1/pBR322/pUC origin of replication
   1186..2046    -  CDS            AmpR: β-lactamase; bla; confers resistance to ampicillin, carbenicillin, and related antibiotics
   2047..2151    -  promoter       AmpR promoter: bla
   2204..2632    -  rep_origin     f1 ori (sequence partly withheld): f1 bacteriophage origin of replication; arrow indicates direction of (+) strand synthesis
   2637..2706    -  CDS            lacZα (fragment): LacZα fragment of β-galactosidase; lacZ fragment
   2701..2833    -  repeat_region  AAV2 ITR (fragment): inverted terminal repeat of adeno-associated virus serotype 2 inverted
   2896..3144    +  enhancer       CMV enhancer (fragment): human cytomegalovirus immediate early enhancer
   3146..3423    +  promoter       chicken β-actin promoter: No description available
   3424..3559    +  intron         hybrid intron (fragment): hybrid between chicken β-actin (CBA) and minute virus of mice (MMV) introns (Gray et al., 2011)
   3648..3778    +  intron         chimeric intron (fragment): chimera between introns from chicken β-actin and rabbit β-globin
   3845..3943    +  CDS            COX8A (fragment): COX8A_HUMAN - Also known as COX8, COX8L. Experimental evidence at protein level: Swiss-Prot protein existence level 1. Component of the cytochrome c oxidase, the last enzyme in the mitochondrial electron transport chain which drives oxidative phosphorylation. The respiratory chain contains 3 multisubunit complexes succinate dehydrogenase (complex II, CII), ubiquinol- cytochrome c oxidoreductase (cytochrome b-c1 complex, complex III, CIII) and cytochrome c oxidase (complex IV, CIV), that cooperate to transfer electrons derived from NADH and succinate to molecular oxygen, creating an electrochem
   4262..4582    +  CDS            atpC (fragment): ATPE_GEOKA - Experimental evidence at protein level: Swiss-Prot protein existence level 1. Produces ATP from ADP in the presence of a proton gradient across the membrane. From Geobacillus kaustophilus (strain HTA426).
   4595..5314    +  CDS            cEGFP: cEGFP is a basic (constitutively fluorescent) green fluorescent protein published in 2008, derived from Aequorea victoria.
   5327..5398    +  CDS            atpC (fragment): ATPE_BACP3 - Experimental evidence at protein level: Swiss-Prot protein existence level 1. Produces ATP from ADP in the presence of a proton gradient across the membrane. From Bacillus sp. (strain PS3).
   5423..5446    +  CDS            PDGFRβ TM domain (fragment): transmembrane domain from platelet derived growth factor receptor beta
   5450..6322    +  CDS            dhaA: DHAA_PSEPV - Experimental evidence at protein level: Swiss-Prot protein existence level 1. Catalyzes hydrolytic cleavage of carbon-halogen bonds in halogenated aliphatic compounds, leading to the formation of the corresponding primary alcohols, halide ions and protons. Has a broad substrate specificity, as it is able to dehalogenate mono- and di- chlorinated and brominated alkanes (up to at least C10), and the two isomers of 1,3-dichloropropene to 3-chloroallyl alcohol; the highest activity was found with 1,2-dibromoethane, while no activity was observed with the analog 1,2-dichloroethane. Fro
   6347..6935    +  misc_feature   WPRE: woodchuck hepatitis virus posttranscriptional regulatory element
   6978..7099    -  polyA_signal   SV40 poly(A) signal: SV40 polyadenylation signal
   7122..7190    -  CDS            large T antigen (fragment): large T antigen from SV40 (simian virus 40)
>Addgene plasmid #209722 | pAAV.CAG.(mito).iATPSnFR2.A95A.A119L.HaloTag | addgene full sequence | sequence record 431762 | Addgene NGS Result
GGATCTTCCTAGAGCATGGCTACGTAGATAAGTAGCATGGCGGGTTAATCATTAACTACAAGGAACCCCT
AGTGATGGAGTTGGCCACTCCCTCTCTGCGCGCTCGCTCGCTCACTGAGGCCGGGCGACCAAAGGTCGCC
CGACGCCCGGGCTTTGCCCGGGCGGCCTCAGTGAGCGAGCGAGCGCGCAGCTGCATTAATGAATCGGCCA
ACGCGCGGGGAGAGGCGGTTTGCGTATTGGGCGCTCTTCCGCTTCCTCGCTCACTGACTCGCTGCGCTCG
GTCGTTCGGCTGCGGCGAGCGGTATCAGCTCACTCAAAGGCGGTAATACGGTTATCCACAGAATCAGGGG
ATAACGCAGGAAAGAACATGTGAGCAAAAGGCCAGCAAAAGGCCAGGAACCGTAAAAAGGCCGCGTTGCT
GGCGTTTTTCCATAGGCTCCGCCCCCCTGACGAGCATCACAAAAATCGACGCTCAAGTCAGAGGTGGCGA
AACCCGACAGGACTATAAAGATACCAGGCGTTTCCCCCTGGAAGCTCCCTCGTGCGCTCTCCTGTTCCGA
CCCTGCCGCTTACCGGATACCTGTCCGCCTTTCTCCCTTCGGGAAGCGTGGCGCTTTCTCATAGCTCACG
CTGTAGGTATCTCAGTTCGGTGTAGGTCGTTCGCTCCAAGCTGGGCTGTGTGCACGAACCCCCCGTTCAG
CCCGACCGCTGCGCCTTATCCGGTAACTATCGTCTTGAGTCCAACCCGGTAAGACACGACTTATCGCCAC
TGGCAGCAGCCACTGGTAACAGGATTAGCAGAGCGAGGTATGTAGGCGGTGCTACAGAGTTCTTGAAGTG
GTGGCCTAACTACGGCTACACTAGAAGAACAGTATTTGGTATCTGCGCTCTGCTGAAGCCAGTTACCTTC
GGAAAAAGAGTTGGTAGCTCTTGATCCGGCAAACAAACCACCGCTGGTAGCGGTGGTTTTTTTGTTTGCA
AGCAGCAGATTACGCGCAGAAAAAAAGGATCTCAAGAAGATCCTTTGATCTTTTCTACGGGGTCTGACGC
TCAGTGGAACGAAAACTCACGTTAAGGGATTTTGGTCATGAGATTATCAAAAAGGATCTTCACCTAGATC
CTTTTAAATTAAAAATGAAGTTTTAAATCAATCTAAAGTATATATGAGTAAACTTGGTCTGACAGTTACC
AATGCTTAATCAGTGAGGCACCTATCTCAGCGATCTGTCTATTTCGTTCATCCATAGTTGCCTGACTCCC
CGTCGTGTAGATAACTACGATACGGGAGGGCTTACCATCTGGCCCCAGTGCTGCAATGATACCGCGAGAC
CCACGCTCACCGGCTCCAGATTTATCAGCAATAAACCAGCCAGCCGGAAGGGCCGAGCGCAGAAGTGGTC
CTGCAACTTTATCCGCCTCCATCCAGTCTATTAATTGTTGCCGGGAAGCTAGAGTAAGTAGTTCGCCAGT
TAATAGTTTGCGCAACGTTGTTGCCATTGCTACAGGCATCGTGGTGTCACGCTCGTCGTTTGGTATGGCT
TCATTCAGCTCCGGTTCCCAACGATCAAGGCGAGTTACATGATCCCCCATGTTGTGCAAAAAAGCGGTTA
GCTCCTTCGGTCCTCCGATCGTTGTCAGAAGTAAGTTGGCCGCAGTGTTATCACTCATGGTTATGGCAGC
ACTGCATAATTCTCTTACTGTCATGCCATCCGTAAGATGCTTTTCTGTGACTGGTGAGTACTCAACCAAG
TCATTCTGAGAATAGTGTATGCGGCGACCGAGTTGCTCTTGCCCGGCGTCAATACGGGATAATACCGCGC
CACATAGCAGAACTTTAAAAGTGCTCATCATTGGAAAACGTTCTTCGGGGCGAAAACTCTCAAGGATCTT
ACCGCTGTTGAGATCCAGTTCGATGTAACCCACTCGTGCACCCAACTGATCTTCAGCATCTTTTACTTTC
ACCAGCGTTTCTGGGTGAGCAAAAACAGGAAGGCAAAATGCCGCAAAAAAGGGAATAAGGGCGACACGGA
AATGTTGAATACTCATACTCTTCCTTTTTCAATATTATTGAAGCATTTATCAGGGTTATTGTCTCATGAG
CGGATACATATTTGAATGTATTTAGAAAAATAAACAAATAGGGGTTCCGCGCACATTTCCCCGAAAAGTG
CCACCTAAATTGTAAGCGTTAATATTTTGTTAAAATTCGCGTTAAATTTTTGTTAAATCAGCTCATTTTT
TAACCAATAGGCCGAAATCGGCAAAATCCCTTATAAATCAAAAGAATAGACCGAGATAGGGT
[37 nt withheld, positions 2303-2339]
AAAGAACGTGGACTCCAACGTCAAAGG
[49 nt withheld, positions 2367-2415]
T
[91 nt withheld, positions 2417-2507]
G
[124 nt withheld, positions 2509-2632]
CCCATTCGCCATTCAGGCTGCGCAACTGTTGGGAAGGGCGATCGGTGCGGGCCTCTTCGCTATTACGCCA
GCTGCGCGCTCGCTCGCTCACTGAGGCCGCCCGGGCAAAGCCCGGGCGTCGGGCGACCTTTGGTCGCCCG
GCCTCAGTGAGCGAGCGAGCGCGCAGAGAGGGAGTGGCCAACTCCATCACTAGGGGTTCCTTGTAGTTAA
TGATTAACCCGCCATGCTACTTATCTACGTAGCCATGCTCTAGGAAGATCGTACCATTGACGTCAATAAT
GACGTATGTTCCCATAGTAACGCCAATAGGGACTTTCCATTGACGTCAATGGGTGGAGTATTTACGGTAA
ACTGCCCACTTGGCAGTACATCAAGTGTATCATATGCCAAGTACGCCCCCTATTGACGTCAATGACGGTA
AATGGCCCGCCTGGCATTATGCCCAGTACATGACCTTATGGGACTTTCCTACTTGGCAGTACATCTACGT
ATTAGTCATCGCTATTACCATGGTCGAGGTGAGCCCCACGTTCTGCTTCACTCTCCCCATCTCCCCCCCC
TCCCCACCCCCAATTTTGTATTTATTTATTTTTTAATTATTTTGTGCAGCGATGGGGGCGGGGGGGGGGG
GGGGGCGCGCGCCRGGGGGGGGGGGGSGGGGSGGGGGGSGGGGSGGGGSGRGGCGGAGAGGTGCGGCGGC
AGCCAATCAGAGCGGCGCGCTCCGAAAGTTTCCTTTTATGGCGAGGCGGCGGCGGCGGCGGCCCTATAAA
AAGCGAAGCGCGCGGCGGGCGGGAGTCGCTGCGCGCTGCCTTCGCCCCGTGCCCCGCTCCGCCGCCGCCT
CGCGCCGCCCGCCCCGGCTCTGACTGACCGCGTTACTCCCACAGGTGAGCGGGCGGGACGGCCCTTCTCC
TCCGGGCTGTAATTAGCGCTTGGTTTAATGACGGCTTGTTTCTTTTCTGTGGCTGCGTGAAAGCCTTGAG
GGGCTCCGGGAGGGCCCTTTGTGCGGGGGGAGCGGCTCGGGGCTGTCCGCGGGGGGACGGCTGCCTTCGG
GGGGGACGGGGCAGGGCGGGGTTCGGCTTCTGGCGTGTGACCGGCGGCTCTAGAGCCTCTGCTAACCATG
TTCATGCCTTCTTCTTTTTCCTACAGCTCCTGGGCAACGTGCTGGTTATTGTGCTGTCTCATCATTTTGG
CAAAGAATTGGATCCCGCCACCATGTCTGTGCTGACACCTCTGCTGCTGAGAGGCCTGACAGGCTCTGCT
AGAAGGCTGCCTGTGCCTAGGGCCAAGATCCACTCTCTGCCACCTGAAGGACCTTGGAGCGTGCTGACTC
CACTGCTCTTGAGGGGACTCACTGGATCTGCTCGGAGACTGCCAGTGCCACGCGCTAAGATTCATAGCTT
GCCGCCTGAAGGCGGCTCCAGTGTTCTGACACCACTGTTGCTCAGGGGATTGACTGGCAGCGCACGTAGA
CTCCCTGTGCCAAGAGCCAAAATTCACAGTCTCCCACCGGAAGGCGGTTCCGTCCTGACACCTTTGTTGT
TGCGCGGCTTGACTGGCTCAGCAAGACGGCTGCCAGTTCCAAGAGCAAAGATCCACAGCCTGCCTCCAGA
GGGCCCTAGATCTGGAAGCATGAAGACTATTCACGTGAGTGTCGTAACTCCCGACGGGCCTGTATATGAG
GATGACGTTGAAATGGTGAGCGTCAAAGCAAAAAGTGGCGAGCTCGGTATTCTCCCAGGCCACATTCCCT
TGAAAGCTCCCCTAGAGATCAGTGCCGCACGCCTGAAGAAAGGGGGCAAAACACAGTATATCGCTGTGTC
AGGCGGCAACCTCGAAGTGCGGCCTGACAAGGTGACCATCTATGCCCAGGCAGCCGAGAGGGCTGAGGAT
ATCGATGTCCTGCGCGCCAAGGCCGCCAAGGAGAGAGCCGAGCGCCGACTCCAATCACAGGTCCTGGTCG
GGAACGTCTATATCACCGCCGACAAGCAGAAGAACGGCATCAAGGCGAACTTCAAGATCCGCCACAACGT
GGAGGACGGCAGCATGCAGCTCGCCGACCACTACCAGCAGAACACCCCCATCGGCGACGGCCCCGTGCTG
CTGCCCGACAACCACTACCTGAGCACCCAGTCCGTGCTGAGCAAAGACCCTAACGAGAAGCGCGATCACA
TGGTCCTGCTGGAGTTCGTGACCGCCGCCGGGATCACTCTCGGCATGGACGAGCTGTACAAGGGCGGTAC
CGGAGGGAGCATGAGCAAGGGCGAGGAGCTGTTCACCGGGGTGGTGCCCATCCTGGTCGAGCTGGACGGC
GACGTAAACGGCCACAAGTTCAGCGTGCGCGGCGAGGGCGAGGGCGATGCCACCAACGGCAAGCTGACCC
TGAAGTTCATCTGCACCACCGGCAAGCTGCCCGTGCCCTGGCCCACCCTCGTGACCACCCTGACCTACGG
CGTGCAGTGCTTCAGCCGCTACCCCGACCACATGAAGCAGCACGACTTCTTCAAGTCCGCCATGCCCGAA
GGCTACGTCCAGGAGCGCACCATCAGCTTCAAGGACGACGGCACCTACAAGACCCGCGCCGAGGTGAAGT
TCGAGGGCGACACCCTGGTGAACCGCATCGAGCTGAAGGGCATCGACTTCAAGGAGGACGGCAACATCCT
GGGGCACAAGCTGGAGTACAACTTTATTTGTGTGGACATCGATTTTAAGCGCGCCGAGCTCTTGCTTAAG
CGCGCAATGAATAGGCTCTCAGTTGCCGAAATGAAGCTGCAGTCTACCGGCTCCGGAAATGCTGTGGGCC
AGGACACGCAGGAGCGTGAAATCGGCACCGGCTTCCCTTTCGACCCCCACTACGTGGAAGTGCTGGGCGA
GAGAATGCACTATGTGGACGTGGGCCCTAGGGACGGAACCCCCGTGCTGTTTCTGCACGGCAACCCCACC
AGCAGCTACGTGTGGCGGAACATCATCCCCCACGTGGCCCCCACCCACAGATGTATCGCCCCTGACCTGA
TCGGCATGGGCAAGAGCGACAAGCCCGACCTGGGCTACTTCTTCGACGACCACGTGCGGTTCATGGACGC
CTTCATCGAGGCCCTGGGCCTGGAAGAGGTGGTGCTCGTGATCCACGATTGGGGCTCTGCCCTGGGCTTC
CACTGGGCCAAGAGAAACCCCGAGAGAGTGAAGGGAATCGCCTTCATGGAATTCATCAGACCCATCCCCA
CCTGGGACGAGTGGCCCGAGTTCGCCAGAGAGACATTCCAGGCCTTCAGAACCACCGACGTGGGCAGAAA
GCTGATCATCGACCAGAACGTGTTCATCGAAGGCACCCTGCCTATGGGCGTCGTGCGGCCTCTGACCGAG
GTGGAAATGGACCACTACAGAGAGCCCTTTCTGAACCCCGTGGACCGCGAACCTCTGTGGCGGTTCCCTA
ACGAGCTGCCTATCGCTGGCGAGCCCGCCAACATTGTGGCCCTGGTGGAAGAGTACATGGACTGGCTGCA
CCAGAGCCCCGTGCCCAAGCTGCTGTTTTGGGGAACACCCGGCGTGCTGATCCCTCCTGCTGAGGCTGCT
AGACTGGCCAAGAGCCTGCCCAACTGCAAGGCCGTGGATATCGGCCCTGGCCTGAACCTGCTGCAGGAAG
ATAACCCCGATCTGATCGGCTCCGAGATCGCCCGGTGGCTGAGCACCCTGGAAATCAGCTAGAAGCTTAT
CGATAATCAACCTCTGGATTACAAAATTTGTGAAAGATTGACTGGTATTCTTAACTATGTTGCTCCTTTT
ACGCTATGTGGATACGCTGCTTTAATGCCTTTGTATCATGCTATTGCTTCCCGTATGGCTTTCATTTTCT
CCTCCTTGTATAAATCCTGGTTGCTGTCTCTTTATGAGGAGTTGTGGCCCGTTGTCAGGCAACGTGGCGT
GGTGTGCACTGTGTTTGCTGACGCAACCCCCACTGGTTGGGGCATTGCCACCACCTGTCAGCTCCTTTCC
GGGACTTTCGCTTTCCCCCTCCCTATTGCCACGGCGGAACTCATCGCCGCCTGCCTTGCCCGCTGCTGGA
CAGGGGCTCGGCTGTTGGGCACTGACAATTCCGTGGTGTTGTCGGGGAAATCATCGTCCTTTCCTTGGCT
GCTCGCCTGTGTTGCCACCTGGATTCTGCGCGGGACGTCCTTCTGCTACGTCCCTTCGGCCCTCAATCCA
GCGGACCTTCCTTCCCGCGGCCTGCTGCCGGCTCTGCGGCCTCTTCCGCGTCTTCGCCTTCGCCCTCAGA
CGAGTCGGATCTCCCTTTGGGCCGCCTCCCCGCATCGATACCGTCGACCCGGGCGGCCGCTTCGAGCAGA
CATGATAAGATACATTGATGAGTTTGGACAAACCACAACTAGAATGCAGTGAAAAAAATGCTTTATTTGT
GAAATTTGTGATGCTATTGCTTTATTTGTAACCATTATAAGCTGCAATAAACAAGTTAACAACAACAATT
GCATTCATTTTATGTTTCAGGTTCAGGGGGAGATGTGGGAGGTTTTTTAAAGCAAGTAAAACCTCTACAA
ATGTGGTAAAATCGATAA
